Addgene plasmid #42272: pRK5-mFzd10-1D4
Depositing lab: Chris Garcia & Jeremy Nathans. Depositing organization: Johns Hopkins University and School of Medicine. Publication: Frizzled 2 and frizzled 7 function redundantly in convergent extension and closure of the ventricular septum and palate: evidence for a network of interacting genes. Yu H, Ye X, Guo N, Nathans J. Development. 2012 Dec 1;139(23):4383-94. doi: 10.1242/dev.083352. Epub 2012 Oct 24. PubMed 23095888.
Backbone
  Vector backbone: pRK5
  Vector type: Mammalian Expression
Growth in bacteria
  Bacterial resistance: Ampicillin, 100 μg/mL
  Growth temperature: 37°C
  Growth strain: DH5alpha
  Copy number: Unknown
Gene/Insert
  Gene/Insert name: Frizzled 10
  Species: M. musculus (mouse)
  Entrez Gene: Fzd10 (a.k.a. Fz-10)
  Tag / fusion protein: 1D4 (C terminal on insert)
  Cloning method: Unknown
  Sequencing primers: 5′ SP6; 3′ SV40pA-R
Terms and licenses: Academic/Nonprofit Terms; Industry Terms: Not Available to Industry
How to cite: pRK5-mFzd10-1D4 was a gift from Chris Garcia & Jeremy Nathans (Addgene plasmid # 42272 ; http://n2t.net/addgene:42272 ; RRID:Addgene_42272)
