[The description below was written by a language model from this plasmid's Addgene catalogue record.]
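Description:
pRK5-mFzd10-1D4 is a mammalian expression plasmid built on the pRK5 backbone and carrying the mouse Frizzled 10 (Fzd10) coding sequence. It is propagated in standard E. coli cloning strains under ampicillin selection; the record lists the copy number as unknown and names no origin of replication. No mammalian selection marker is recorded, so the plasmid appears suited mainly to transient transfection. The promoter is not explicitly stated. pRK5 vectors generally drive expression from a CMV immediate-early promoter, and the listed sequencing primers (SP6 on the 5′ side, an SV40 polyA reverse primer on the 3′ side) indicate that an SP6 promoter site lies upstream of the insert and an SV40 polyadenylation signal downstream. No feature table was provided to confirm this layout, and the cloning method is not recorded.

The insert encodes Frizzled 10, a member of the Frizzled family of seven-transmembrane receptors for Wnt ligands. It is fused at its C terminus to the 1D4 tag, a short epitope derived from the C-terminal tail of rhodopsin and recognised by the 1D4 monoclonal antibody. Placing the tag on the intracellular C-terminal tail leaves the extracellular N-terminal region, which contains the Wnt-binding cysteine-rich domain, unmodified. The tag allows detection by immunoblotting or immunostaining and immunoaffinity capture of the receptor.

The plasmid is associated with a study of redundant Frizzled function in mouse convergent extension and in closure of the ventricular septum and palate. It is most plausibly used to express tagged Fzd10 in cultured mammalian cells, for example to compare expression, localisation or signalling among Frizzled family members, although the record does not specify the assays.
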