>Addgene plasmid #42272 | pRK5-mFzd10-1D4 | addgene partial sequence | sequence record 61323 | SV40pA-R 5'-GAAATTTGTGATGCTATTGC-3'
TGGCGGCCAAGCTCGGGCCCCTAAGTCAGCAAGCCCATGGTTACTAGCGTCCCAAGCAAACCTGTCAACG
TGAAACACGTGTGCCCAGATAGAAGACGGGTAGTACCTGAAGTGGTTCCACTTCCTTTATTTGGGGTTGT
TTCCTCGAGTCCTCCACCGTTCAGGTCTTCTTCTGAGATTAGCTTCTGTTCCATTCCTCCGCCAAGCTTT
AGGCAGGCGCCACTTGGCTGGTCTCTGTCTTGGAAGGCGCGCCCACGCAGGCTGAAGGCTGGGCGGGCAG
TTCATACTTCCCAAGGTGAGGTTTTTGGGGGTGCTGGGCTTTTTTGTAGATCCCTGCACTGGTGACCACA
CTGGCTGGTTTCCTCCGGCTTTTTCTCTTTAGCCCCCGGCTGCATACGTGTTGCCAGGACTGCAGGGTCT
TGGAAGTCCAGACCCACACCCCACTGGTGATGCCCACCACCAGCAGCATGGACACTTTGACCATGAAGAC
CTCCACGGCAGGGATGGAGGTGGTCATCAGGCAGTCAGGTGTCTTGGTCTGATTGTTCATCTTACACTTG
TGCTGGGTGGCCAGCATCTTCCAGTAGTCCATGTTGAGGCGTTCATAAAAATAGCAGGCAATCACACAGG
TGGCCGGCACAGTGTAGAGGAGGGAGAAGACCCCTATGCGTACCATGAGCTTCTCCAGCTTGTCCGTGTT
CTCCCCACCCGTTTTCATCACCCTCCGGATGTGGAATAAAGCCACAAAGCCGGACAGGATGAAGGAAGTG
CCGATGACTAGGTAGCAAGCCAGCGGGACCAGCACGAAGCCGGTCAGAGCATTGA
